Addgene plasmid #131087: pLR02_pXL001_HLAEB2M
Purpose: Overexpression of HLA-E fused to B2M
Depositing lab: Xiaojun Lian. Depositing organization: Pennsylvania State University.
Backbone
  Vector backbone: pXL001
  Backbone size w/o insert (bp): 7569
  Vector type: Mammalian Expression, Lentiviral
  Selectable markers: Puromycin
Growth in bacteria
  Bacterial resistance: Ampicillin, 100 μg/mL
  Growth temperature: 37°C
  Growth strain: NEB Stable
  Copy number: High Copy
Gene/Insert
  Gene/Insert name: HLA-E and B2M with flexible linker
  Species: Synthetic
  Insert size (bp): 1476
  Cloning method: Restriction Enzyme; 5′ cloning site Unknown (unknown if destroyed); 3′ cloning site Unknown (unknown if destroyed)
Terms and licenses: Academic/Nonprofit Terms; Industry Terms: Not Available to Industry
Depositor comments: Please note: This plasmid contains an A350V mutation in HLA-E. This mutation is not expected to affect plasmid function.
How to cite: pLR02_pXL001_HLAEB2M was a gift from Xiaojun Lian (Addgene plasmid # 131087 ; http://n2t.net/addgene:131087 ; RRID:Addgene_131087)
