[The description below was written by a language model from this plasmid's Addgene catalogue record and pLannotate feature annotations shown in this document.]
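Description:
pLR02_pXL001_HLAEB2M is a lentiviral mammalian expression plasmid built on the pXL001 backbone for overexpressing HLA-E fused to beta-2-microglobulin (B2M). In bacteria it is maintained through a high-copy ColE1/pUC-type origin and an ampicillin resistance gene (β-lactamase with its own promoter). The viral portion carries the standard HIV-1-derived elements of a transfer vector: a truncated 5' LTR, the Ψ packaging signal with an adjoining gag fragment, the Rev response element for Rev-dependent nuclear export of the genomic RNA, the cPPT/CTS, and a ΔU3 self-inactivating 3' LTR, followed by a bGH polyadenylation signal. Short annotated fragments of nef, rev and SV40 sequences appear to be remnants of the viral and backbone sequences rather than functional genes.

Between the LTRs, a human EF-1α promoter drives constitutive expression of a synthetic insert of about 1.5 kb in which the HLA-E coding sequence lies upstream of B2M, the two being joined by a flexible linker according to the record. This places the non-classical MHC class I heavy chain and its light chain in a single polypeptide. Downstream, an EMCV IRES allows translation of puromycin N-acetyltransferase from the same transcript, so transduced cells that express the fusion can be selected with puromycin. The depositor notes an A350V substitution in HLA-E that is not expected to affect function. The cloning sites used are not recorded. The stated purpose is simply overexpression of the HLA-E–B2M fusion; the record does not specify target cell types or a downstream application.
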