Features (pLannotate 1.2.2; 21 found; start..end, strand, type, name):
    116..445     +  CDS            nef (fragment): NEF_HV1BR - Experimental evidence at protein level: Swiss-Prot protein existence level 1. Extracellular Nef protein targets CD4(+) T-lymphocytes for apoptosis by interacting with CXCR4 surface receptors (PubMed:14990729). From Human immunodeficiency virus type 1 group M subtype B (isolate BRU/LAI) (HIV-1).
    493..750     +  LTR            5' LTR (truncated): truncated 5' long terminal repeat (LTR) from HIV-1
    797..922     +  misc_feature   HIV-1 Ψ: packaging signal of human immunodeficiency virus type 1
    906..1269    +  CDS            HIV-1 gag (fragment): gag protein from human immunodeficiency virus 1; gag
   1415..1648    +  misc_feature   RRE: The Rev response element (RRE) of HIV-1 allows for Rev-dependent mRNA export from the nucleus to the cytoplasm.
   2025..2125    +  CDS            Rev (fragment): human immunodeficiency virus 1 (HIV-1) Rev protein; rev; enhances nuclear export of unspliced and incompletely spliced viral mRNAs
   2164..2281    +  misc_feature   cPPT/CTS: central polypurine tract and central termination sequence of HIV-1
   2337..2403    +  CDS            small t antigen (fragment): SV40 (simian virus 40) small t antigen
   2410..3588    +  promoter       EF-1α promoter: strong constitutive promoter for human elongation factor EF-1α
   3611..4684    +  CDS            HLA-E (sequence partly withheld): HLAE_HUMAN - Also known as HLA-6.2, HLAE. Experimental evidence at protein level: Swiss-Prot protein existence level 1. (Microbial infection) Upon SARS-CoV-2 infection, may contribute to functional exhaustion of cytotoxic NK cells and CD8- positive T cells (PubMed:32859121). Binds SARS-CoV-2 S/Spike protein S1-derived peptide (LQPRTFLL) expressed on the surface of lung epithelial cells, inducing NK cell exhaustion and dampening antiviral immune surveillance (PubMed:32859121). From Homo sapiens (Human).
   4730..5083    +  CDS            B2M (sequence partly withheld): B2MG_HUMAN - Experimental evidence at protein level: Swiss-Prot protein existence level 1. Component of the class I major histocompatibility complex (MHC). Involved in the presentation of peptide antigens to the immune system. Exogenously applied M.tuberculosis EsxA or EsxA-EsxB (or EsxA expressed in host) binds B2M and decreases its export to the cell surface (total protein levels do not change), probably leading to defects in class I antigen presentation (PubMed:25356553). From Homo sapiens (Human).
   5086..5129    -  misc_feature   MCS (fragment): multiple cloning site
   5275..5737    +  misc_feature   IRES: internal ribosome entry site (IRES) of the encephalomyocarditis virus (EMCV)
   5770..6369    +  CDS            PuroR: puromycin N-acetyltransferase; pac from Streptomyces alboniger; confers resistance to puromycin
   6376..6570    +  CDS            nef (fragment): NEF_HV1Z2 - Experimental evidence at protein level: Swiss-Prot protein existence level 1. Extracellular Nef protein targets CD4(+) T-lymphocytes for apoptosis by interacting with CXCR4 surface receptors. From Human immunodeficiency virus type 1 group M subtype D (isolate Z2/CDC-Z34) (HIV-1).
   6572..6805    +  LTR            3' LTR (ΔU3): self-inactivating 3' long terminal repeat (LTR) from HIV-1
   6962..7186    +  polyA_signal   bGH poly(A) signal: bovine growth hormone polyadenylation signal
   7190..7211    +  promoter       SV40 promoter (fragment): SV40 enhancer and early promoter
   7282..7386    +  promoter       AmpR promoter: bla
   7387..8247    +  CDS            AmpR: β-lactamase; bla; confers resistance to ampicillin, carbenicillin, and related antibiotics
   8418..9006    +  rep_origin     ori: high-copy-number ColE1/pMB1/pBR322/pUC origin of replication
>Addgene plasmid #131087 | pLR02_pXL001_HLAEB2M | addgene full sequence | sequence record 296745 | Addgene NGS Result
CGGACCGCCACTGCCAATTACCTGTGGTTTCATTTACTCTAAACCTGTGATTCCTCTGAATTATTTTCAT
TTTAAAGAAATTGTATTTGTTAAATATGTACTACAAACTTAGTAGTTGGAAGGGCTAATTCACTCCCAAA
GAAGACAAGATATCCTTGATCTGTGGATCTACCACACACAAGGCTACTTCCCTGATTAGCAGAACTACAC
ACCAGGGCCAGGGGTCAGATATCCACTGACCTTTGGATGGTGCTACAAGCTAGTACCAGTTGAGCCAGAT
AAGGTAGAAGAGGCCAATAAAGGAGAGAACACCAGCTTGTTACACCCTGTGAGCCTGCATGGGATGGATG
ACCCGGAGAGAGAAGTGTTAGAGTGGAGGTTTGACAGCCGCCTAGCATTTCATCACGTGGCCCGAGAGCT
GCATCCGGAGTACTTCAAGAACTGCTGATATCGAGCTTGCTACAAGGGACTTTCCGCTGGGGACTTTCCA
GGGAGGCGTGGCCTGGGCGGGACTGGGGAGTGGCGAGCCCTCAGATCCTGCATATAAGCAGCTGCTTTTT
GCCTGTACTGGGTCTCTCTGGTTAGACCAGATCTGAGCCTGGGAGCTCTCTGGCTAACTAGGGAACCCAC
TGCTTAAGCCTCAATAAAGCTTGCCTTGAGTGCTTCAAGTAGTGTGTGCCCGTCTGTTGTGTGACTCTGG
TAACTAGAGATCCCTCAGACCCTTTTAGTCAGTGTGGAAAATCTCTAGCAGTGGCGCCCGAACAGGGACT
TGAAAGCGAAAGGGAAACCAGAGGAGCTCTCTCGACGCAGGACTCGGCTTGCTGAAGCGCGCACGGCAAG
AGGCGAGGGGCGGCGACTGGTGAGTACGCCAAAAATTTTGACTAGCGGAGGCTAGAAGGAGAGAGATGGG
TGCGAGAGCGTCAGTATTAAGCGGGGGAGAATTAGATCGCGATGGGAAAAAATTCGGTTAAGGCCAGGGG
GAAAGAAAAAATATAAATTAAAACATATAGTATGGGCAAGCAGGGAGCTAGAACGATTCGCAGTTAATCC
TGGCCTGTTAGAAACATCAGAAGGCTGTAGACAAATACTGGGACAGCTACAACCATCCCTTCAGACAGGA
TCAGAAGAACTTAGATCATTATATAATACAGTAGCAACCCTCTATTGTGTGCATCAAAGGATAGAGATAA
AAGACACCAAGGAAGCTTTAGACAAGATAGAGGAAGAGCAAAACAAAAGTAAGACCACCGCACAGCAAGC
GGCCGCTGATCTTCAGACCTGGAGGAGGAGATATGAGGGACAATTGGAGAAGTGAATTATATAAATATAA
AGTAGTAAAAATTGAACCATTAGGAGTAGCACCCACCAAGGCAAAGAGAAGAGTGGTGCAGAGAGAAAAA
AGAGCAGTGGGAATAGGAGCTTTGTTCCTTGGGTTCTTGGGAGCAGCAGGAAGCACTATGGGCGCAGCGT
CAATGACGCTGACGGTACAGGCCAGACAATTATTGTCTGGTATAGTGCAGCAGCAGAACAATTTGCTGAG
GGCTATTGAGGCGCAACAGCATCTGTTGCAACTCACAGTCTGGGGCATCAAGCAGCTCCAGGCAAGAATC
CTGGCTGTGGAAAGATACCTAAAGGATCAACAGCTCCTGGGGATTTGGGGTTGCTCTGGAAAACTCATTT
GCACCACTGCTGTGCCTTGGAATGCTAGTTGGAGTAATAAATCTCTGGAACAGATTTGGAATCACACGAC
CTGGATGGAGTGGGACAGAGAAATTAACAATTACACAAGCTTAATACACTCCTTAATTGAAGAATCGCAA
AACCAGCAAGAAAAGAATGAACAAGAATTATTGGAATTAGATAAATGGGCAAGTTTGTGGAATTGGTTTA
ACATAACAAATTGGCTGTGGTATATAAAATTATTCATAATGATAGTAGGAGGCTTGGTAGGTTTAAGAAT
AGTTTTTGCTGTACTTTCTATAGTGAATAGAGTTAGGCAGGGATATTCACCATTATCGTTTCAGACCCAC
CTCCCAACCCCGAGGGGACCCGACAGGCCCGAAGGAATAGAAGAAGAAGGTGGAGAGAGAGACAGAGACA
GATCCATTCGATTAGTGAACGGATCTCGACGGTATCGCCACAAATGGCAGTATTCATCCACAATTTTAAA
AGAAAGGGGGGGATTGGGGGGTACAGTGCAGGGGAAAGAATAGTAGACATAATAGCAACAGACATACAAA
CTAAAGAATTACAAAAACAAATTACAAAAATTCAAAATTTTCGGGTTTATTACAGGGACAGCAGAGATCC
ACTTTGGATCGATAAGCTTTGCAAAGATGGATAAAGTTTTAAACAGAGAGGAATCTTTGCAGCTAATGGA
CCTTCTAGGTCTTGAAAGGAGTGGGAATTGGCTCCGGTGCCCGTCAGTGGGCAGAGCGCACATCGCCCAC
AGTCCCCGAGAAGTTGGGGGGAGGGGTCGGCAATTGAACCGGTGCCTAGAGAAGGTGGCGCGGGGTAAAC
TGGGAAAGTGATGTCGTGTACTGGCTCCGCCTTTTTCCCGAGGGTGGGGGAGAACCGTATATAAGTGCAG
TAGTCGCCGTGAACGTTCTTTTTCGCAACGGGTTTGCCGCCAGAACACAGGTAAGTGCCGTGTGTGGTTC
CCGCGGGCCTGGCCTCTTTACGGGTTATGGCCCTTGCGTGCCTTGAATTACTTCCACCTGGCTGCAGTAC
GTGATTCTTGATCCCGAGCTTCGGGTTGGAAGTGGGTGGGAGAGTTCGAGGCCTTGCGCTTAAGGAGCCC
CTTCGCCTCGTGCTTGAGTTGAGGCCTGGCCTGGGCGCTGGGGCCGCCGCGTGCGAATCTGGTGGCACCT
TCGCGCCTGTCTCGCTGCTTTCGATAAGTCTCTAGCCATTTAAAATTTTTGATGACCTGCTGCGACGCTT
TTTTTCTGGCAAGATAGTCTTGTAAATGCGGGCCAAGATCTGCACACTGGTATTTCGGTTTTTGGGGCCG
CGGGCGGCGACGGGGCCCGTGCGTCCCAGCGCACATGTTCGGCGAGGCGGGGCCTGCGAGCGCGGCCACC
GAGAATCGGACGGGGGTAGTCTCAAGCTGGCCGGCCTGCTCTGGTGCCTGGCCTCGCGCCGCCGTGTATC
GCCCCGCCCTGGGCGGCAAGGCTGGCCCGGTCGGCACCAGTTGCGTGAGCGGAAAGATGGCCGCTTCCCG
GCCCTGCTGCAGGGAGCTCAAAATGGAGGACGCGGCGCTCGGGAGAGCGGGCGGGTGAGTCACCCACACA
AAGGAAAAGGGCCTTTCCGTCCTCAGCCGTCGCTTCATGTGACTCCACGGAGTACCGGGCGCCGTCCAGG
CACCTCGATTAGTTCTCGAGCTTTTGGAGTACGTCGTCTTTAGGTTGGGGGGAGGGGTTTTATGCGATGG
AGTTTCCCCACACTGAGTGGGTGGAGACTGAAGTTAGGCCAGCTTGGCACTTGATGTAATTCTCCTTGGA
ATTTGCCCTTTTTGAGTTTGGATCTTGGTTCATTCTCAAGCCTCAGACAGTGGTTCAAAGTTTTTTTCTT
CCATTTCAGGTGTCGTGAGGAATTGATCCTTCGAACTAGTATGGTAGATGGAACCCTCCTTTTACTCCTC
TCGGAGGCCCTGGCCCTTACCCAGACCTGGGCG
[828 nt withheld, positions 3674-4501]
GCTTCCCAGCCCACCATCCCCATCGTGGGCATCATTGCTGGCCTGGTTCTCCTTGGATCTGTGGTCTCTG
GAGCTGTGGTTGCTGCTGTGATATGGAGGAAGAAGAGCTCAGGTGGAAAAGGAGGGAGCTACTCTAAGGC
TGAGTGGAGCGACAGTGTCCAGGGGTCTGAGTCTCACAGCTTGGGAGGAGGTGGAAGCGGAGGAGGAGGA
AGCGGAGGAGGAGGTAGCTCTCGCTCCGTGGCCTTAGCTGTGCTCGCGCTACTCTCTCTTTCTGGCCTGG
AGGCT
[297 nt withheld, positions 4787-5083]
TAAGAATTCGAAGCTTGAGCTCGAGATCTGAGTCCGGTAGCGCTAGTTCGAAGGATCCGCATGCATCTAG
GGCGGCCAATTCCGCCCCTCTCCCCCCCCCCTAACGTTACTGGCCGAAGCCGCTTGGAATAAGGCCGGTG
TGCGTTTGTCTATATGTTATTTTCCACCATATTGCCGTCTTTTGGCAATGTGAGGGCCCGGAAACCTGGC
CCTGTCTTCTTGACGAGCATTCCTAGGGGTCTTTCCCCTCTCGCCAAAGGAATGCAAGGTCTGTTGAATG
TCGTGAAGGAAGCAGTTCCTCTGGAAGCTTCTTGAAGACAAACAACGTCTGTAGCGACCCTTTGCAGGCA
GCGGAACCCCCCACCTGGCGACAGGTGCCTCTGCGGCCAAAAGCCACGTGTATAAGATACACCTGCAAAG
GCGGCACAACCCCAGTGCCACGTTGTGAGTTGGATAGTTGTGGAAAGAGTCAAATGGCTCTCCTCAAGCG
TATTCAACAAGGGGCTGAAGGATGCCCAGAAGGTACCCCATTGTATGGGATCTGATCTGGGGCCTCGGTG
CACATGCTTTACATGTGTTTAGTCGAGGTTAAAAAAACGTCTAGGCCCCCCGAACCACGGGGACGTGGTT
TTCCTTTGAAAAACACGATGATAAGCTTGCCACAACCCACAAGGAGACGACCTTCCATGACCGAGTACAA
GCCCACGGTGCGCCTCGCCACCCGCGACGACGTCCCCCGGGCCGTACGCACCCTCGCCGCCGCGTTCGCC
GACTACCCCGCCACGCGCCACACCGTCGACCCGGACCGCCACATCGAGCGGGTCACCGAGCTGCAAGAAC
TCTTCCTCACGCGCGTCGGGCTCGACATCGGCAAGGTGTGGGTCGCGGACGACGGCGCCGCGGTGGCGGT
CTGGACCACGCCGGAGAGCGTCGAAGCGGGGGCGGTGTTCGCCGAGATCGGCCCGCGCATGGCCGAGTTG
AGCGGTTCCCGGCTGGCCGCGCAGCAACAGATGGAAGGCCTCCTGGCGCCGCACCGGCCCAAGGAGCCCG
CGTGGTTCCTGGCCACCGTCGGCGTCTCGCCCGACCACCAGGGCAAGGGTCTGGGCAGCGCCGTCGTGCT
CCCCGGAGTGGAGGCGGCCGAGCGCGCCGGGGTGCCCGCCTTCCTGGAGACCTCCGCGCCCCGCAACCTC
CCCTTCTACGAGCGGCTCGGCTTCACCGTCACCGCCGACGTCGAGGTGCCCGAAGGACCGCGCACCTGGT
GCATGACCCGCAAGCCCGGTGCCTGATAATAGGCGGCCGCTCGAGACCTAGAAAAACATGGAGCAATCAC
AAGTAGCAATACAGCAGCTACCAATGCTGATTGTGCCTGGCTAGAAGCACAAGAGGAGGAGGAGGTGGGT
TTTCCAGTCACACCTCAGGTACCTTTAAGACCAATGACTTACAAGGCAGCTGTAGATCTTAGCCACTTTT
TAAAAGAAAAGGGGGGACTGGAAGGGCTAATTCACTCCCAACGAAGACAAGATCTGCTTTTTGCTTGTAC
TGGGTCTCTCTGGTTAGACCAGATCTGAGCCTGGGAGCTCTCTGGCTAACTAGGGAACCCACTGCTTAAG
CCTCAATAAAGCTTGCCTTGAGTGCTTCAAGTAGTGTGTGCCCGTCTGTTGTGTGACTCTGGTAACTAGA
GATCCCTCAGACCCTTTTAGTCAGTGTGGAAAATCTCTAGCAGTAGTAGTTCATGTCATCTTATTATTCA
GTATTTATAACTTGCAAAGAAATGAATATCAGAGAGTGAGAGGCCTTGACATTATAATAGATTTAGCAGG
AATTGAACTAGGAGTGGAGCACACAGGCAAAGTTCTAGAGCTCGCTGATCAGCCTCGACTGTGCCTTCTA
GTTGCCAGCCATCTGTTGTTTGCCCCTCCCCCGTGCCTTCCTTGACCCTGGAAGGTGCCACTCCCACTGT
CCTTTCCTAATAAAATGAGGAAATTGCATCGCATTGTCTGAGTAGGTGTCATTCTATTCTGGGGGGTGGG
GTGGGGCAGGACAGCAAGGGGGAGGATTGGGAAGACAATAGCAGGCATGCTGGGGATGCGGTGGGCTCTA
TGGCTTCTGAGGCGGAAAGAACCAGCTGGGGGCGCGCCCCTCGAGGCCGCCATGGTCATAGCTGTTTGAC
GTCAGGTGGCACTTTTCGGGGAAATGTGCGCGGAACCCCTATTTGTTTATTTTTCTAAATACATTCAAAT
ATGTATCCGCTCACGAGACAATAACCCTGATAAATGCTTCAATAATATTGAAAAAGGAAGAGTATGAGTA
TTCAACATTTCCGTGTCGCCCTTATTCCCTTTTTTGCGGCATTTTGCCTTCCTGTTTTTGCTCACCCAGA
AACGCTGGTGAAAGTAAAAGATGCTGAAGATCAGTTGGGTGCACGAGTGGGTTACATCGAACTGGATCTC
AACAGCGGTAAGATCCTTGAGAGTTTTCGCCCCGAAGAACGTTTTCCAATGATGAGCACTTTTAAAGTTC
TGCTATGTGGCGCGGTATTATCCCGTATTGACGCCGGGCAAGAGCAACTCGGTCGCCGCATACACTATTC
TCAGAATGACTTGGTTGAGTACTCACCAGTCACAGAAAAGCATCTTACGGATGGCATGACAGTAAGAGAA
TTATGCAGTGCTGCCATAACCATGAGTGATAACACTGCGGCCAACTTACTTCTGACAACGATCGGAGGAC
CGAAGGAGCTAACCGCTTTTTTGCACAACATGGGGGATCATGTAACTCGCCTTGATCGTTGGGAACCGGA
GCTGAATGAAGCCATACCAAACGACGAGCGTGACACCACGATGCCTGTAGCAATGGCAACAACGTTGCGC
AAACTATTAACTGGCGAACTACTTACTCTAGCTTCCCGGCAACAATTAATAGACTGGATGGAGGCGGATA
AAGTTGCAGGACCACTTCTGCGCTCGGCCCTTCCGGCTGGCTGGTTTATTGCTGATAAATCTGGAGCCGG
TGAGCGTGGGTCTCGCGGTATCATTGCAGCACTGGGGCCAGATGGTAAGCCCTCCCGTATCGTAGTTATC
TACACGACGGGGAGTCAGGCAACTATGGATGAACGAAATAGACAGATCGCTGAGATAGGTGCCTCACTGA
TTAAGCATTGGTAACTGTCAGACCAAGTTTACTCATATATACTTTAGATTGATTTAAAACTTCATTTTTA
ATTTAAAAGGATCTAGGTGAAGATCCTTTTTGATAATCTCATGACCAAAATCCCTTAACGTGAGTTTTCG
TTCCACTGAGCGTCAGACCCCGTAGAAAAGATCAAAGGATCTTCTTGAGATCCTTTTTTTCTGCGCGTAA
TCTGCTGCTTGCAAACAAAAAAACCACCGCTACCAGCGGTGGTTTGTTTGCCGGATCAAGAGCTACCAAC
TCTTTTTCCGAAGGTAACTGGCTTCAGCAGAGCGCAGATACCAAATACTGTTCTTCTAGTGTAGCCGTAG
TTAGGCCACCACTTCAAGAACTCTGTAGCACCGCCTACATACCTCGCTCTGCTAATCCTGTTACCAGTGG
CTGCTGCCAGTGGCGATAAGTCGTGTCTTACCGGGTTGGACTCAAGACGATAGTTACCGGATAAGGCGCA
GCGGTCGGGCTGAACGGGGGGTTCGTGCACACAGCCCAGCTTGGAGCGAACGACCTACACCGAACTGAGA
TACCTACAGCGTGAGCTATGAGAAAGCGCCACGCTTCCCGAAGGGAGAAAGGCGGACAGGTATCCGGTAA
GCGGCAGGGTCGGAACAGGAGAGCGCACGAGGGAGCTTCCAGGGGGAAACGCCTGGTATCTTTATAGTCC
TGTCGGGTTTCGCCACCTCTGACTTGAGCGTCGATTTTTGTGATGCTCGTCAGGGGGGCGGAGCCTATGG
AAAAACGCCAGCAACGCGGCCTTTTTACGGTTCTGGCCTTTTGCA
