>Addgene plasmid #131087 | pLR02_pXL001_HLAEB2M | depositor partial sequence | sequence record 251226 | Insert Sequence
ATGGTAGATGGAACCCTCCTTTTACTCCTCTCGGAGGCCCTGGCCCTTACCCAGACCTGGGCG
[828 nt withheld, positions 64-891]
GCTTCCCAGCCCACCATCCCCATCGTGGGCATCATTGCTGGCCTGGTTCTCCTTGGATCTGTGGTCTCTG
GAGCTGTGGTTGCTGCTGTGATATGGAGGAAGAAGAGCTCAGGTGGAAAAGGAGGGAGCTACTCTAAGGC
TGAGTGGAGCGACAGTGCCCAGGGGTCTGAGTCTCACAGCTTGGGAGGAGGTGGAAGCGGAGGAGGAGGA
AGCGGAGGAGGAGGTAGCTCTCGCTCCGTGGCCTTAGCTGTGCTCGCGCTACTCTCTCTTTCTGGCCTGG
AGGCT
[297 nt withheld, positions 1177-1473]
TAA
